Addgene plasmid #23633: pDONR223-LYK5
Depositing lab: William Hahn & David Root. Depositing organization: Dana-Farber Cancer Institute. Publication: COT drives resistance to RAF inhibition through MAP kinase pathway reactivation. Johannessen CM, Boehm JS, Kim SY, Thomas SR, Wardwell L, Johnson LA, Emery CM, Stransky N, Cogdill AP, Barretina J, Caponigro G, Hieronymus H, Murray RR, Salehi-Ashtiani K, Hill DE, Vidal M, Zhao JJ, Yang X, Alkan O, Kim S, Harris JL, Wilson CJ, Myer VE, Finan PM, Root DE, Roberts TM, Golub T, Flaherty KT, Dummer R, Weber BL, Sellers WR, Schlegel R, Wargo JA, Hahn WC, Garraway LA. Nature. 2010 Dec 16;468(7326):968-72. doi: 10.1038/nature09627 PubMed 21107320.
Backbone
  Vector backbone: pDONR223
  Backbone manufacturer: Invitrogen
  Backbone size w/o insert (bp): 5005
  Vector type: Gateway Donor vector
Growth in bacteria
  Bacterial resistance: Spectinomycin, 50 μg/mL
  Growth temperature: 37°C
  Growth strain: DH5alpha
  Copy number: High Copy
Gene/Insert
  Gene/Insert name: LYK5 (alt name: protein kinase LYK5)
  Species: H. sapiens (human)
  Insert size (bp): 705
  Mutation: S3N
  Entrez Gene: STRADA (a.k.a. LYK5, NY-BR-96, PMSE, STRAD, Stlk)
  Cloning method: Gateway Cloning
  Sequencing primers: 5′ M13pUC-fwd; 3′ M13rev
Terms and licenses: Academic/Nonprofit Terms; Industry Terms: Not Available to Industry
Depositor comments: The ORF has no Stop codon. This design enables easy recombination into a destination vector to add an epitope tag of choice and Stop codon to the ORF. Do NOT use this plasmid directly for transfections. A set of 4 custom lentiviral vectors is available ( pLX301 (http://www.addgene.org/25895/) , pLX302 (http://www.addgene.org/25896/) , pLX303 (http://www.addgene.org/25897/) , pLX304 (http://www.addgene.org/25890/) ) to be used to express these ORFs in mammalian cells. These plasmids are not included in the kit and must be ordered separately.
How to cite: pDONR223-LYK5 was a gift from William Hahn & David Root (Addgene plasmid # 23633 ; http://n2t.net/addgene:23633 ; RRID:Addgene_23633)
