[The description below was written by a language model from this plasmid's Addgene catalogue record.]
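Description:
pDONR223-LYK5 is a Gateway entry clone built in the pDONR223 donor vector backbone (5,005 bp without insert), carrying a human open reading frame for LYK5, the protein kinase now designated STRADA (also known as STRAD). The plasmid is maintained in E. coli at high copy number and selected with spectinomycin. The record gives no feature table, so individual elements such as the origin of replication and the recombination sites flanking the insert are not itemised. As a product of Gateway cloning into a donor vector, the ORF would be expected to sit between att sites that permit transfer into destination vectors, and M13 forward and reverse primer sites on either side are used for sequencing across the insert.

The insert is recorded as 705 bp and carries an S3N substitution relative to the reference sequence. The ORF has no stop codon. This "open" configuration lets it be recombined into a destination vector that supplies a C-terminal epitope tag and the stop codon in frame. The donor vector is a cloning and shuttle intermediate, and no mammalian promoter is recorded for it. The depositors state explicitly that it should not be used directly for transfection. Expression in mammalian cells requires moving the ORF into a suitable expression backbone, and the depositors point to a companion set of four lentiviral destination vectors (pLX301 to pLX304), obtained separately, for that purpose. The clone belongs to a kit of kinase ORFs associated with a study of resistance to RAF inhibition through MAP kinase pathway reactivation, consistent with use in gain-of-function expression screens.
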