>Addgene plasmid #23633 | pDONR223-LYK5 | depositor partial sequence | sequence record 10690 | Author sequence
ATGAGTAGCTTTCTGCCAGAGGGAGGGTGTTACGAGCTGCTCACTGTGATAGGCAAAGGATTTGAGGACC
TGATGACTGTGAATCTAGCAAGGTACAAACCAACAGGAGAGTACGTGACTGTACGGAGGATTAACCTAGA
AGCTTGTTCCAATGAGATGGTAACATTCTTGCAGGGCGAGCTGCATGTCTCCAAACTCTTCAACCATCCC
AATATCGTGCCATATCGAGCCACTTTTATTGCAGACAATGAGCTGTGGGTTGTCACATCATTCATGGCAT
ACGGTTCTGCAAAAGATCTCATCTGTACACACTTCATGGATGGCATGAATGAGCTGGCGATTGCTTACAT
CCTGCAGGGGGTGCTGAAGGCCCTCGACTACATCCACCACATGGGATATGTACACAGGAGTGTCAAAGCC
AGCCACATCCTGATCTCTGTGGATGGGAAGGTCTACCTGTCTGGTTTGCGCAGCAACCTCAGCATGATAA
GCCATGGGCAGCGGCAGCGAGTGGTCCACGATTTTCCCAAGTACAGTGTCAAGGTTCTGCCGTGGCTCAG
CCCCGAGGTCCTCCAGCAGGGTTATGATGCCAAGTCTGACATCTACAGTGTGGGAATCACAGCCTGTGAA
CTGGCCAACGGCCATGTCCCCTTTAAGGATATGCCTGCCACCCAGGGTGAAGACTCTACGGTAAAAGGAA
TTTGA
