>Addgene plasmid #23633 | pDONR223-LYK5 | addgene partial sequence | sequence record 29481 | 23633 with M13pUC-fwd
CTCGGGCCCAATAATGATTTTATTTTGACTGATAGTGACCTGTTCGTTGCAACAAATTGATGAGCAATGC
TTTTTTATAATGCCAACTTTGTACAAAAAAGTTGGCATGAGTAACTTTCTGCCAGAGGGAGGGTGTTACG
AGCTGCTCACTGTGATAGGCAAAGGATTTGAGGACCTGATGACTGTGAATCTAGCAAGGTACAAACCAAC
AGGAGAGTACGTGACTGTACGGAGGATTAACCTAGAAGCTTGTTCCAATGAGATGGTAACATTCTTGCAG
GGCGAGCTGCATGTCTCCAAACTCTTCAACCATCCCAATATCGTGCCATATCGAGCCACTTTTATTGCAG
ACAATGAGCTGTGGGTTGTCACATCATTCATGGCATACGGTTCTGCAAAAGATCTCATCTGTACACACTT
CATGGATGGCATGAATGAGCTGGCGATTGCTTACATCCTGCAGGGGGTGCTGAAGGCCCTCGACTACATC
CACCACATGGGATATGTACACAGGAGTGTCAAAGCCAGCCACATCCTGATCTCTGTGGATGGGAAGGTCT
ACCTGTCTGGTTTGCGCAGCAACCTCAGCATGATAAGCCATGGGCAGCGGCAGCGAGTGGTCCACGATTT
TCCCAAGTACAGTGTCAAGGTTCTGCCGTGGCTCAGCCCCGAGGTCCTCCAGCAGGGTTATGATGCCAAG
TCTGACATCTACAGTGTGGGAATCACAGCCTGTGAACTGGCCAACGGCCATGTCCCCT
